Addgene plasmid #238662: BTRC(del)-HaloTag Vector
Purpose: Express BTRC(del)-HaloTag Fusion Protein in Mammalian Cells under a CMV promoter
Depositing lab: Promega Corporation.
Backbone
  Vector backbone: pFC221K HaloTag(R) CMV-Blast BiBRET Vector
  Vector type: Mammalian Expression
  Selectable markers: Blasticidin
Growth in bacteria
  Bacterial resistance: Kanamycin, 50 μg/mL
  Growth temperature: 37°C
  Growth strain: DH5alpha
  Copy number: High Copy
Gene/Insert
  Gene/Insert name: BTRC
  Species: H. sapiens (human)
  Mutation: del
  Entrez Gene: BTRC (a.k.a. BETA-TRCP, FBW1A, FBXW1, FBXW1A, FWD1, bTrCP, bTrCP1, betaTrCP)
  Promoter: CMV
  Tag / fusion protein: HaloTag (R) (C terminal on backbone)
  Cloning method: Other
Terms and licenses: Academic/Nonprofit Terms; Industry Terms
How to cite: BTRC(del)-HaloTag Vector was a gift from Promega Corporation (Addgene plasmid # 238662 ; http://n2t.net/addgene:238662 ; RRID:Addgene_238662)
