[The description below was written by a language model from this plasmid's Addgene catalogue record and pLannotate feature annotations shown in this document.]
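Description:
BTRC(del)-HaloTag Vector is a mammalian expression plasmid built on the pFC221K HaloTag CMV-Blast BiBRET backbone, designed to produce a human BTRC (β-TrCP1/FBXW1A) deletion variant fused at its C terminus to HaloTag. It is propagated in E. coli from a high-copy ColE1/pUC-type origin and selected with kanamycin through an EM7-driven neo/nptII gene. For selection in mammalian cells it carries a separate cassette in which the SV40 enhancer/early promoter drives the Aspergillus terreus blasticidin S deaminase gene, terminated by a synthetic poly(A) signal. A single loxP site is annotated next to the kanamycin marker; its role is not explained in the record.

The expression unit runs from the CMV immediate-early enhancer and promoter through a chimeric β-globin/immunoglobulin intron, which generally improves transcript processing and expression, and a T7 promoter that would also permit in vitro transcription. The BTRC coding region follows and is annotated only as a fragment of the full-length protein, which fits the "del" mutation, although the record does not specify which residues are removed. BTRC is the substrate-recognition F-box/WD40 component of an SCF E3 ubiquitin ligase that binds phosphorylated targets. It is joined through a TEV protease cleavage site to HaloTag, a modified bacterial dehalogenase that bonds covalently to chloroalkane ligands, allowing fluorescent labelling, capture or release of the fusion partner. SV40 poly(A) signals with short adjoining large T antigen fragments are annotated on the opposite strand to the fusion cassette, so the feature table does not clearly identify that cassette's terminator. The backbone name suggests use of the HaloTag fusion as an energy-transfer acceptor in BRET-type assays, but the record states only mammalian expression of the fusion protein as the purpose.
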