Features (pLannotate 1.2.2; 20 found; start..end, strand, type, name):
    144..501     +  promoter       SV40 promoter: SV40 enhancer and early promoter
    532..930     +  CDS            BSD: blasticidin S deaminase; Aspergillus terreus BSD; confers resistance to blasticidin
    954..1002    +  polyA_signal   poly(A) signal: synthetic polyadenylation signal
   1128..1716    +  rep_origin     ori: high-copy-number ColE1/pMB1/pBR322/pUC origin of replication
   1877..2668    -  CDS            neo: KKA2_KLEPN - Also known as kan, nptII. Experimental evidence at protein level: Swiss-Prot protein existence level 1. Resistance to kanamycin, neomycin, paromomycin, ribostamycin, butirosin and gentamicin B. From Klebsiella pneumoniae.
   2700..2747    -  promoter       EM7 promoter: synthetic bacterial promoter&nbsp
   2757..2790    -  protein_bind   loxP: Cre-mediated recombination occurs in the 8-bp core sequence (GCATACAT). Cre recombinase
   2814..2882    +  CDS            large T antigen (fragment): large T antigen from SV40 (simian virus 40)
   2905..3026    +  polyA_signal   SV40 poly(A) signal: SV40 polyadenylation signal
   3052..3079    -  CDS            SET1 (fragment): solubility-enhancement tag derived from T7 phage gene 10B
   3075..3103    -  misc_feature   MCS (fragment): pUC18/19 multiple cloning site
   3114..3997    -  CDS            HaloTag® (fragment): modified bacterial dehalogenase that forms covalent bonds with chloroalkane derivatives
   4013..4033    -  CDS            TEV site: tobacco etch virus (TEV) protease recognition and cleavage site
   4055..5347    -  CDS            BTRC (fragment): FBW1A_HUMAN - Also known as BTRCP, FBW1A, FBXW1A. Experimental evidence at protein level: Swiss-Prot protein existence level 1. Substrate recognition component of a SCF (SKP1-CUL1-F-box protein) E3 ubiquitin-protein ligase complex which mediates the ubiquitination and subsequent proteasomal degradation of target proteins. Recognizes and binds to phosphorylated target proteins (PubMed:10066435, PubMed:10497169, PubMed:10644755, PubMed:10835356, PubMed:11238952, PubMed:11359933, PubMed:11994270, PubMed:12791267, PubMed:12902344, PubMed:14603323, PubMed:14681206, PubMed:14988407, PubMed:15448698,
   5361..5379    -  promoter       T7 promoter: promoter for bacteriophage T7 RNA polymerase
   5423..5555    -  intron         chimeric intron: chimera between introns from human β-globin and immunoglobulin heavy chain genes
   5694..5893    -  promoter       CMV promoter: human cytomegalovirus (CMV) immediate early promoter
   5895..6260    -  enhancer       CMV enhancer: human cytomegalovirus immediate early enhancer
   6325..6408    +  CDS            large T antigen (fragment): large T antigen from SV40 (simian virus 40)
   6431..65      +  polyA_signal   SV40 poly(A) signal (across the origin): SV40 polyadenylation signal
>Addgene plasmid #238662 | BTRC(del)-HaloTag Vector | addgene full sequence | sequence record 482040 | Addgene NGS Result
TTATAATGGTTACAAATAAAGCAATAGCATCACAAATTTCACAAATAAAGCATTTTTTTCACTGCCGACG
TCTTAATTAACGCGTCTTGCGCAGCACCATGGCCTGAAATAACCTCTGAAAGAGGAACTTGGTTAGGTAC
CTTCTGAGGCGGAAAGAACCAGCTGTGGAATGTGTGTCAGTTAGGGTGTGGAAAGTCCCCAGGCTCCCCA
GCAGGCAGAAGTATGCAAAGCATGCATCTCAATTAGTCAGCAACCAGGTGTGGAAAGTCCCCAGGCTCCC
CAGCAGGCAGAAGTATGCAAAGCATGCATCTCAATTAGTCAGCAACCATAGTCCCGCCCCTAACTCCGCC
CATCCCGCCCCTAACTCCGCCCAGTTCCGCCCATTCTCCGCCCCATGGCTGACTAATTTTTTTTATTTAT
GCAGAGGCCGAGGCCGCCTCGGCCTCTGAGCTATTCCAGAAGTAGTGAGGAGGCTTTTTTGGAGGCCTAG
GCTTTTGCAAAAAGCTCGATTCTTCTGACACTAGCGCCACCATGGCCAAGCCTTTGTCTCAAGAAGAATC
CACCCTCATTGAAAGAGCAACGGCTACAATCAACAGCATCCCCATCTCTGAAGACTACAGCGTCGCCAGC
GCAGCTCTCTCTAGCGACGGCCGCATCTTCACTGGTGTCAATGTATATCATTTTACTGGGGGACCTTGTG
CAGAACTCGTGGTGCTGGGCACTGCTGCTGCTGCGGCAGCTGGCAACCTGACTTGTATCGTCGCGATCGG
AAATGAGAACAGGGGCATCTTGAGCCCCTGCGGACGGTGCCGACAGGTGCTTCTCGATCTGCATCCTGGG
ATCAAAGCCATAGTGAAGGACAGTGATGGACAGCCGACGGCAGTTGGGATTCGTGAATTGCTGCCCTCTG
GTTATGTGTGGGAGGGCTAAACTCTAGCCATCACGATGGCCGCAATAAAATATCTTTATTTTCATTACAT
CTGTGTGTTGGTTTTTTGTGTGACGATTCCGGACTATAAAAGGATCTAGGTGAAGATCCTTTTTGATAAT
CTCATGACCAAAATCCCTTAACGTGAGTTTTCGTTCCACTGAGCGTCAGACCCCGTAGAAAAGATCAAAG
GATCTTCTTGAAATCCTTTTTTTCTGCGCGTAATCTGCTGCTTGCAAACAAAAAAACCACCGCTACCAGC
GGTGGTTTGTTTGCCGGATCAAGAGCTACCAACTCTTTTTCCGAAGGTAACTGGCTTCAGCAGAGCGCAG
ATACCAAATACTGTCCTTCTAGTGTAGCCGTAGTTAGGCCACCACTTCAAGAACTCTGTAGCACCGCCTA
CATACCTCGCTCTGCTAATCCTGTTACCAGTGGCTGCTGCCAGTGGCGATAAGTCGTGTCTTACCGGGTT
GGACTCAAGACGATAGTTACCGGATAAGGCGCAGCGGTCGGGCTGAACGGGGGGTTCGTGCACACAGCCC
AGCTTGGAGCGAACGACCTACACCGAACTGAGATACCTACAGCGTGAGCTATGAGAAAGCGCCACGCTTC
CCGAAGGGAGAAAGGCGGACAGGTATCCGGTAAGCGGCAGGGTCGGAACAGGAGAGCGCACGAGGGAGCT
TCCAGGGGGAAACGCCTGGTATCTTTATAGTCCTGTCGGGTTTCGCCACCTCTGACTTGAGCGTCGATTT
TTGTGATGCTCGTCAGGGGGGCGGAGCCTATGGAAAAACGCCAGCAACGCGGCCTTTTTACGGTTCCTGG
CCTTTTGCTGGCCTTTTGCTCACATGTTCTTTCCTGCGTTATCCCCTGATTCTGTGGATAACCGTATTAC
CGCCTTTGAGTGAGCTGATACCGGTTGGGCGTCGCTTGGTCGGTCATTTCGAATCAGAAGAACTCGTCAA
GAAGGCGATAGAAGGCGATGCGCTGCGAATCGGGAGCGGCGATACCGTAAAGCACGAGGAAGCGGTCAGC
CCATTCGCCGCCAAGCTCTTCAGCAATATCACGGGTAGCCAACGCTATGTCCTGATAGCGGTCCGCCACA
CCCAGCCGGCCACAGTCGATGAATCCAGAAAAGCGGCCATTTTCCACCATGATATTCGGCAAGCAGGCAT
CGCCATGGGTCACGACGAGATCCTCGCCGTCGGGCATGCGCGCCTTGAGCCTGGCGAACAGTTCGGCTGG
CGCGAGCCCCTGATGCTCTTCGTCCAGATCATCCTGATCGACAAGACCGGCTTCCATCCGAGTACGTGCT
CGCTCGATGCGATGTTTCGCTTGGTGGTCGAATGGGCAGGTAGCCGGATCAAGCGTATGCAGCCGCCGCA
TTGCATCAGCCATGATGGATACTTTCTCGGCAGGAGCAAGGTGAGATGACAGGAGATCCTGCCCCGGCAC
TTCGCCCAATAGCAGCCAGTCCCTTCCCGCTTCAGTGACAACGTCGAGCACAGCTGCGCAAGGAACGCCC
GTCGTGGCCAGCCACGATAGCCGCGCTGCCTCGTCCTGCAGTTCATTCAGGGCACCGGACAGGTCGGTCT
TGACAAAAAGAACCGGGCGCCCCTGCGCTGACAGCCGGAACACGGCGGCATCAGAGCAGCCGATTGTCTG
TTGTGCCCAGTCATAGCCGAATAGCCTCTCCACCCAAGCGGCCGGAGAACCTGCGTGCAATCCATCTTGT
TCAATCATGATCTGCCTCCTGGGTTTAGTTCCTCACCTTGTCGTATTATACTATGCCGATATACTATGCC
GATGATTAATTGTCAACAGTGGATCCATAACTTCGTATAATGTATGCTATACGAAGTTATATTAGAATTC
TTAATTAAGATTTTACCACATTTGTAGAGGTTTTACTTGCTTAAAAAAACCTCCCACATCTCCCCCTGAA
CCTGAAACATAAAATGAATGCAATTGTTGTTGTTAACTTGTTTATTGCAGCTTATAATGGTTACAAATAA
AGCAATAGCATCACAAATTTCACAAATAAAGCATTTTTTTCACTGCATTCTAGTTGTGGTTTGTCCAAAC
TCATCAATGTATCTTATCATGTCTGCTCGAAGCGGCCTTGCTCAGCGGTGGCAGCAGCCAAATCAGCTTG
CATGCCTGCAGGTCGACTCTAGAATTCTATTAACCGGAAATCTCCAGAGTAGACAGCCAGCGCGCGATCT
CGCTGCCGATCAGGTCCGGGTTGTCTTCTTGCAGCAGATTCAGACCCGGGCCGATGTCCACAGCCTTGCA
GTTAGGCAGGCTTTTGGCCAGGCGAGCGGCTTCGGCCGGTGGGATCAGAACGCCTGGGGTGCCCCAGAAC
AGCAGCTTCGGGACAGGGGACTGGTGCAGCCAGTCCATGTATTCTTCGACCAGCGCGACGATGTTCGCTG
GCTCACCGGCGATTGGCAGCTCGTTTGGGAAGCGCCACAGTGGCTCGCGGTCAACAGGATTCAGGAACGG
CTCGCGGTAATGGTCCATCTCGACTTCAGTCAGCGGGCGGACGACACCCATCGGCAGCGTACCCTCGATA
AAAACGTTCTGATCGATGATCAGCTTGCGGCCGACGTCGGTGGTGCGGAAGGCCTGGAAGGTCTCGCGGG
CAAATTCTGGCCATTCGTCCCAGGTCGGGATAGGGCGGATGAACTCCATAAATGCAATACCTTTGACGCG
CTCTGGATTGCGCTTGGCCCAGTGGAAACCCAGAGCGGAGCCCCAGTCGTGAATGACCAGGACGACCTCT
TCCAGACCCAGGGCTTCGATGAAGGCATCCATGAAGCGGACGTGGTCGTCGAAGAAATAACCCAGGTCTG
GTTTGTCGGATTTGCCCATACCGATCAGGTCTGGAGCAATGCAGCGATGGGTCGGTGCAACATGCGGGAT
GATGTTGCGCCACACGTAGGAGGAGGTCGGGTTACCGTGCAGGAACAGCACAGGGGTGCCATCGCGCGGA
CCAACATCGACGTAGTGCATGCGCTCGCCCAGGACTTCCACATAATGGGGGTCGAATGGAAAGCCAGTAC
CGATTTCGGATCCATCGTTATCGCTCTGAAAGTACAGATCCTCAGTGGTTGGCTCGAGAGAAACTCTGGA
GATGTAGGTGTATGTTCGAGAAGGGGAACGGGGGGGTTCAGCTTGGGCAGCTGGATCATTTAGGAAGTCC
CAGATGAGGATTGTGTCATCATGTGAACTACTGACAATCTGGAATTCATCAAACTGTAGTCGAAAAACTC
TTCCGGAATGCTCCACAAGGGTCCGTAGACAGAGTGTCCCTGCAGGAGCACGGGGGTCCAAAGCAGCCAC
AAGATCCCACACTTTAATTTTTCCATCATAGGCCCCACTGACTATCCTCTTGTTATCAAATCGAATACAA
CGCACCAATTCCTCATGGCCTTCTAACACTCGTAAACATGCACCACATTCTATGTCCCATAATCTGATAG
TGTTGTCAGATGAGCCACTCACTACCAGCCTGTCCCTGTACTGCAAACAGGCAATGCCTCGTTTGTGTCC
ATTTAAGGTCCTTACAAATTCACAAGTACTTGTGTTCCATACCTTTATAGTTCTATCCCCAGATGCAGAA
ACAATGTACTTGTCATCAAAGTCTACAACATTGACAGCAGCTCGGTGTCCGACCAGCACCCTCCGGAGGG
TAATGTCAGTTGGGGAGGCCATATCCCATACAGCAATGGAACGATCTTTGGAGCAGGTCACCATCATGCC
ATTATTGAAACGCAAGTGCAGAACTGCTTCACAATGGTGAATCAACGTGTTTAGCATTTCACCTGTATTT
ACATCCCACACTCTGACCGTGGAATCCGATGATCCTGTTATGATCACTCTCTCATCATACTGGAGACAGA
GGACTGAACCTGTATGGCCTGTGAGAATTCGCTTGCATTCCAATGTGTTTTTATCCCAGATCTTGATTGT
GTTGTCTCGAAGGCCGCTTACTATTTTCTGATCATCATACTGTAAACAGTAAACTCCTTTGCTTGTTTCA
CTTCGGCAGTGAATTCTCTGTAAACTATGTCTTCCACATCTCCAATTAGATTCTATTGTCTCAATGTCTT
GTATAATTTTAGGATAAAGTGCTCTATAAAAAGAGTTGGGAGGAGCATTCCCGTCAGGAGGTTTGTTTTT
GAATAAATACTGTCCCCATCCTCTTCGTTCTGCCAGGCCTCTCCACAGAGAATCTGTCCTGACCATTCTC
TCGATAAGCTTCTTCCACAGCATGCCATCAGAGGTCACTCGGTACCATTCCTTGCACACAAGTTCAGCAG
CACATAGTGATTTGGCATCCAGGTATGACAGAATGTTCTCAGCAATATGATCCAATCCCCGAGCTGGCAG
AGCAGTTATGAAATCTCTCTGCAACATGGCGATCGCTAGCCCTATAGTGAGTCGTATTAATACTCTAGCC
TTAAGAGCTGTAATTGAACTGGGAGTGGACACCTGTGGAGAGAAAGGCAAAGTGGATGTCAGTAAGACCA
ATAGGTGCCTATCAGAAACGCAAGAGTCTTCTCTGTCTCGACAAGCCCAGTTTCTATTGGTCTCCTTAAA
CCTGTCTTGTAACCTTGATACTTACCTGCCCAGTGCCTCACGACCAACTTCTGCAGCTTAAGTTCGAGAC
TGTTGTGTCAGAAGCACTGACTGCGTTAGCAATTTAACTGTGATAAACTACCGCAATAAAGCTTCTAGTG
ATCTGACGGTTCACTAAACCAGCTCTGCTTATATAGACCTCCCACCGTACACGCCTACCGCCCATTTGCG
TCAACGGGGCGGGGTTATTACGACATTTTGGAAAGTCCCGTTGATTTTGGTGCCAAAACAAACTCCCATT
GACGTCAATGGGGTGGAGACTTGGAAATCCCCGTGAGTCAAACCGCTATCCACGCCCATTGGTGTACTGC
CAAAACCGCATCACCATGGTAATAGCGATGACTAATACGTAGATGTACTGCCAAGTAGGAAAGTCCCGTA
AGGTCATGTACTGGGCATAATGCCAGGCGGGCCATTTACCGTCATTGACGTCAATAGGGGGCGGACTTGG
CATATGATACACTTGATGTACTGCCAAGTGGGCAGTTTACCGTAAATACTCCACCCATTGACGTCAATGG
AAAGTCCCTATTGGCGTTACTATGGGAACATACGTCATTATTGACGTCAATGGGCGGGGGTCGTTGGGCG
GTCAGCCAGGCGGGCCATTTACCGTAAGTTATGTAACGCGGAACTCCATATATGGGCTATGAACTAATGA
CCCCGTAATTGATTACTATTAATAACTAGTGGCGCGCCATAATCCTAGGCTCTCGTACGAAGTCAGCTGA
TAACGTCGACGTATTGCGGCCGCGGATCATAATCAGCCATACCACATTTGTAGAGGTTTTACTTGCTTTA
AAAAACCTCCCACACCTCCCCCTGAACCTGAAACATAAAATGAATGCAATTGTTGTTGTTAACTTGTTTA
TTGCAGC
